>Addgene plasmid #245321 | pMV_AA099 | addgene full sequence | sequence record 488022 | Addgene NGS Result
GTCGACGGATCGGGAGATCTCCCGATCCCCTATGGTGCACTCTCAGTACAATCTGCTCTGATGCCGCATA
GTTAAGCCAGTATCTGCTCCCTGCTTGTGTGTTGGAGGTCGCTGAGTAGTGCGCGAGCAAAATTTAAGCT
ACAACAAGGCAAGGCTTGACCGACAATTGCATGAAGAATCTGCTTAGGGTTAGGCGTTTTGCGCTGCTTC
GCGATGTACGGGCCAGATATACGCGTTGACATTGATTATTGACTAGTTATTAATAGTAATCAATTACGGG
GTCATTAGTTCATAGCCCATATATGGAGTTCCGCGTTACATAACTTACGGTAAATGGCCCGCCTGGCTGA
CCGCCCAACGACCCCCGCCCATTGACGTCAATAATGACGTATGTTCCCATAGTAACGCCAATAGGGACTT
TCCATTGACGTCAATGGGTGGAGTATTTACGGTAAACTGCCCACTTGGCAGTACATCAAGTGTATCATAT
GCCAAGTACGCCCCCTATTGACGTCAATGACGGTAAATGGCCCGCCTGGCATTATGCCCAGTACATGACC
TTATGGGACTTTCCTACTTGGCAGTACATCTACGTATTAGTCATCGCTATTACCATGGTGATGCGGTTTT
GGCAGTACATCAATGGGCGTGGATAGCGGTTTGACTCACGGGGATTTCCAAGTCTCCACCCCATTGACGT
CAATGGGAGTTTGTTTTGGCACCAAAATCAACGGGACTTTCCAAAATGTCGTAACAACTCCGCCCCATTG
ACGCAAATGGGCGGTAGGCGTGTACGGTGGGAGGTCTATATAAGCAGCGCGTTTTGCCTGTACTGGGTCT
CTCTGGTTAGACCAGATCTGAGCCTGGGAGCTCTCTGGCTAACTAGGGAACCCACTGCTTAAGCCTCAAT
AAAGCTTGCCTTGAGTGCTTCAAGTAGTGTGTGCCCGTCTGTTGTGTGACTCTGGTAACTAGAGATCCCT
CAGACCCTTTTAGTCAGTGTGGAAAATCTCTAGCAGTGGCGCCCGAACAGGGACTTGAAAGCGAAAGGGA
AACCAGAGGAGCTCTCTCGACGCAGGACTCGGCTTGCTGAAGCGCGCACGGCAAGAGGCGAGGGGCGGCG
ACTGGTGAGTACGCCAAAAATTTTGACTAGCGGAGGCTAGAAGGAGAGAGATGGGTGCGAGAGCGTCAGT
ATTAAGCGGGGGAGAATTAGATCGCGATGGGAAAAAATTCGGTTAAGGCCAGGGGGAAAGAAAAAATATA
AATTAAAACATATAGTATGGGCAAGCAGGGAGCTAGAACGATTCGCAGTTAATCCTGGCCTGTTAGAAAC
ATCAGAAGGCTGTAGACAAATACTGGGACAGCTACAACCATCCCTTCAGACAGGATCAGAAGAACTTAGA
TCATTATATAATACAGTAGCAACCCTCTATTGTGTGCATCAAAGGATAGAGATAAAAGACACCAAGGAAG
CTTTAGACAAGATAGAGGAAGAGCAAAACAAAAGTAAGACCACCGCACAGCAAGCGGCCGCTGATCTTCA
GACCTGGAGGAGGAGATATGAGGGACAATTGGAGAAGTGAATTATATAAATATAAAGTAGTAAAAATTGA
ACCATTAGGAGTAGCACCCACCAAGGCAAAGAGAAGAGTGGTGCAGAGAGAAAAAAGAGCAGTGGGAATA
GGAGCTTTGTTCCTTGGGTTCTTGGGAGCAGCAGGAAGCACTATGGGCGCAGCGTCAATGACGCTGACGG
TACAGGCCAGACAATTATTGTCTGGTATAGTGCAGCAGCAGAACAATTTGCTGAGGGCTATTGAGGCGCA
ACAGCATCTGTTGCAACTCACAGTCTGGGGCATCAAGCAGCTCCAGGCAAGAATCCTGGCTGTGGAAAGA
TACCTAAAGGATCAACAGCTCCTGGGGATTTGGGGTTGCTCTGGAAAACTCATTTGCACCACTGCTGTGC
CTTGGAATGCTAGTTGGAGTAATAAATCTCTGGAACAGATTTGGAATCACACGACCTGGATGGAGTGGGA
CAGAGAAATTAACAATTACACAAGCTTAATACACTCCTTAATTGAAGAATCGCAAAACCAGCAAGAAAAG
AATGAACAAGAATTATTGGAATTAGATAAATGGGCAAGTTTGTGGAATTGGTTTAACATAACAAATTGGC
TGTGGTATATAAAATTATTCATAATGATAGTAGGAGGCTTGGTAGGTTTAAGAATAGTTTTTGCTGTACT
TTCTATAGTGAATAGAGTTAGGCAGGGATATTCACCATTATCGTTTCAGACCCACCTCCCAACCCCGAGG
GGACCCGACAGGCCCGAAGGAATAGAAGAAGAAGGTGGAGAGAGAGACAGAGACAGATCCATTCGATTAG
TGAACGGATCGGCACTGCGTGCGCCAATTCTGCAGACAAATGGCAGTATTCATCCACAATTTTAAAAGAA
AAGGGGGGATTGGGGGGTACAGTGCAGGGGAAAGAATAGTAGACATAATAGCAACAGACATACAAACTAA
AGAATTACAAAAACAAATTACAAAAATTCAAAATTTTCGGGTTTATTACAGGGACAGCAGAGATCCAGTT
TGGTTAATTAAGGTACCGGGCAGAGAGGGCCTATTTCCCATGATTCCTTCATATTTGCATATACGATACA
AGGCTGTTAGAGAGATAATTAGAATTAATTTGACTGTAAACACAAAGATATTAGTACAAAATACGTGACG
TAGAAAGTAATAATTTCTTGGGTAGTTTGCAGTTTTAAAATTATGTTTTAAAATGGACTATCATATGCTT
ACCGTAACTTGAAAGTATTTCGATTTCTTGGCTTTATATATCTTGTGGAAAGGACGAAACACCGAAAATC
AGATGAACAATTGAGTTTAAGAGCTATGCTGGAAACAGCATAGCAAGTTTAAATAAGGCTAGTCCGTTAT
CAACTTGAAAAAGTGGCACCGAGTCGGTGCTTTTTTGAACACGGGCAGAGCGCACATCGCCCACAGTCCC
CGAGAAGTTGGGGGGAGGGGTCGGCAATTGAACGGGTGCCTAGAGAAGGTGGCGCGGGGTAAACTGGGAA
AGTGATGTCGTGTACTGGCTCCGCCTTTTTCCCGAGGGTGGGGGAGAACCGTATATAAGTGCAGTAGTCG
CCGTGAACGTTCTTTTTCGCAACGGGTTTGCCGCCAGAACACAGAGGAGCCACCATGGCCAAACGGACAG
CCGACGGAAGCGAGTTCGAGTCACCAAAGAAGAAGCGGAAAGTCGGCAGCGACAAGAAGTACAGCATCGG
CCTGGACATCGGCACCAACTCTGTGGGCTGGGCCGTGATCACCGACGAGTACAAGGTGCCCAGCAAGAAA
TTCAAGGTGCTGGGCAACACCGACCGGCACAGCATCAAGAAGAACCTGATCGGAGCCCTGCTGTTCGACA
GCGGCGAAACAGCCGAGGCCACCCGGCTGAAGAGAACCGCCAGAAGAAGATACACCAGACGGAAGAACCG
GATCTGCTATCTGCAAGAGATCTTCAGCAACGAGATGGCCAAGGTGGACGACAGCTTCTTCCACAGACTG
GAAGAGTCCTTCCTGGTGGAAGAGGATAAGAAGCACGAGCGGCACCCCATCTTCGGCAACATCGTGGACG
AGGTGGCCTACCACGAGAAGTACCCCACCATCTACCACCTGAGAAAGAAACTGGTGGACAGCACCGACAA
GGCCGACCTGCGGCTGATCTATCTGGCCCTGGCCCACATGATCAAGTTCCGGGGCCACTTCCTGATCGAG
GGCGACCTGAACCCCGACAACAGCGACGTGGACAAGCTGTTCATCCAGCTGGTGCAGACCTACAACCAGC
TGTTCGAGGAAAACCCCATCAACGCTAGCGGCGTGGACGCCAAGGCCATCCTGTCTGCCAGACTGAGCAA
GAGCAGACGGCTGGAAAATCTGATCGCCCAGCTGCCCGGCGAGAAGAAGAATGGCCTGTTCGGCAACCTG
ATTGCCCTGAGCCTGGGCCTGACCCCCAACTTCAAGAGCAACTTCGACCTGGCCGAGGATGCCAAACTGC
AGCTGAGCAAGGACACCTACGACGACGACCTGGACAACCTGCTGGCCCAGATCGGCGACCAGTACGCCGA
CCTGTTTCTGGCCGCCAAGAACCTGTCCGACGCCATCCTGCTGAGCGACATCCTGAGAGTGAACACCGAG
ATCACCAAGGCCCCCCTGAGCGCCTCTATGATCAAGAGATACGACGAGCACCACCAGGACCTGACCCTGC
TGAAAGCTCTCGTGCGGCAGCAGCTGCCTGAGAAGTACAAAGAGATTTTCTTCGACCAGAGCAAGAACGG
CTACGCCGGCTACATTGACGGCGGAGCCAGCCAGGAAGAGTTCTACAAGTTCATCAAGCCCATCCTGGAA
AAGATGGACGGCACCGAGGAACTGCTCGTGAAGCTGAACAGAGAGGACCTGCTGCGGAAGCAGCGGACCT
TCGACAACGGCAGCATCCCCCACCAGATCCACCTGGGAGAGCTGCACGCCATTCTGCGGCGGCAGGAAGA
TTTTTACCCATTCCTGAAGGACAACCGGGAAAAGATCGAGAAGATCCTGACCTTCCGCATCCCCTACTAC
GTGGGCCCTCTGGCCAGGGGAAACAGCAGATTCGCCTGGATGACCAGAAAGAGCGAGGAAACCATCACCC
CCTGGAACTTCGAGGAAGTGGTGGACAAGGGCGCTTCCGCCCAGAGCTTCATCGAGCGGATGACCAACTT
CGATAAGAACCTGCCCAACGAGAAGGTGCTGCCCAAGCACAGCCTGCTGTACGAGTACTTCACCGTGTAT
AACGAGCTGACCAAAGTGAAATACGTGACCGAGGGAATGAGAAAGCCCGCCTTCCTGAGCGGCGAGCAGA
AAAAGGCCATCGTGGACCTGCTGTTCAAGACCAACCGGAAAGTGACCGTGAAGCAGCTGAAAGAGGACTA
CTTCAAGAAAATCGAGTGCTTCGACTCCGTGGAAATCTCCGGCGTGGAAGATCGGTTCAACGCCTCCCTG
GGCACATACCACGATCTGCTGAAAATTATCAAGGACAAGGACTTCCTGGACAATGAGGAAAACGAGGACA
TTCTGGAAGATATCGTGCTGACCCTGACACTGTTTGAGGACAGAGAGATGATCGAGGAACGGCTGAAAAC
CTATGCCCACCTGTTCGACGACAAAGTGATGAAGCAGCTGAAGCGGCGGAGATACACCGGCTGGGGCAGG
CTGAGCCGGAAGCTGATCAACGGCATCCGGGACAAGCAGTCCGGCAAGACAATCCTGGATTTCCTGAAGT
CCGACGGCTTCGCCAACAGAAACTTCATGCAGCTGATCCACGACGACAGCCTGACCTTTAAAGAGGACAT
CCAGAAAGCCCAGGTGTCCGGCCAGGGCGATAGCCTGCACGAGCACATTGCCAATCTGGCCGGCAGCCCC
GCCATTAAGAAGGGCATCCTGCAGACAGTGAAGGTGGTGGACGAGCTCGTGAAAGTGATGGGCCGGCACA
AGCCCGAGAACATCGTGATCGAAATGGCCAGAGAGAACCAGACCACCCAGAAGGGACAGAAGAACAGCCG
CGAGAGAATGAAGCGGATCGAAGAGGGCATCAAAGAGCTGGGCAGCCAGATCCTGAAAGAACACCCAGTG
GAAAACACCCAGCTGCAGAACGAGAAGCTGTACCTGTACTACCTGCAGAATGGGCGGGATATGTACGTGG
ACCAGGAACTGGACATCAACCGGCTGTCCGACTACGATGTGGACCATATCGTGCCTCAGAGCTTTCTGAA
GGACGACTCCATCGACAACAAGGTGCTGACCAGAAGCGACAAGAACCGGGGCAAGAGCGACAACGTGCCC
TCCGAAGAGGTCGTGAAGAAGATGAAGAACTACTGGCGGCAGCTGCTGAACGCCAAGCTGATTACCCAGA
GAAAGTTCGACAATCTGACCAAGGCCGAGAGAGGCGGCCTGAGCGAACTGGATAAGGCCGGCTTCATCAA
GAGACAGCTGGTGGAAACCCGGCAGATCACAAAGCACGTGGCACAGATCCTGGACTCCCGGATGAACACT
AAGTACGACGAGAATGACAAGCTGATCCGGGAAGTGAAAGTGATCACCCTGAAGTCCAAGCTGGTGTCCG
ATTTCCGGAAGGATTTCCAGTTTTACAAAGTGCGCGAGATCAACAACTACCACCACGCCCACGACGCCTA
CCTGAACGCCGTCGTGGGAACCGCCCTGATCAAAAAGTACCCTAAGCTGGAAAGCGAGTTCGTGTACGGC
GACTACAAGGTGTACGACGTGCGGAAGATGATCGCCAAGAGCGAGCAGGAAATCGGCAAGGCTACCGCCA
AGTACTTCTTCTACAGCAACATCATGAACTTTTTCAAGACCGAGATTACCCTGGCCAACGGCGAGATCCG
GAAGCGGCCTCTGATCGAGACAAACGGCGAAACCGGGGAGATCGTGTGGGATAAGGGCCGGGATTTTGCC
ACCGTGCGGAAAGTGCTGAGCATGCCCCAAGTGAATATCGTGAAAAAGACCGAGGTGCAGACAGGCGGCT
TCAGCAAAGAGTCTATCCTGCCCAAGAGGAACAGCGATAAGCTGATCGCCAGAAAGAAGGACTGGGACCC
TAAGAAGTACGGCGGCTTCGACAGCCCCACCGTGGCCTATTCTGTGCTGGTGGTGGCCAAAGTGGAAAAG
GGCAAGTCCAAGAAACTGAAGAGTGTGAAAGAGCTGCTGGGGATCACCATCATGGAAAGAAGCAGCTTCG
AGAAGAATCCCATCGACTTTCTGGAAGCCAAGGGCTACAAAGAAGTGAAAAAGGACCTGATCATCAAGCT
GCCTAAGTACTCCCTGTTCGAGCTGGAAAACGGCCGGAAGAGAATGCTGGCCTCTGCCGGCGAACTGCAG
AAGGGAAACGAACTGGCCCTGCCCTCCAAATATGTGAACTTCCTGTACCTGGCCAGCCACTATGAGAAGC
TGAAGGGCTCCCCCGAGGATAATGAGCAGAAACAGCTGTTTGTGGAACAGCACAAGCACTACCTGGACGA
GATCATCGAGCAGATCAGCGAGTTCTCCAAGAGAGTGATCCTGGCCGACGCTAATCTGGACAAAGTGCTG
TCCGCCTACAACAAGCACCGGGATAAGCCCATCAGAGAGCAGGCCGAGAATATCATCCACCTGTTTACCC
TGACCAATCTGGGAGCCCCTGCCGCCTTCAAGTACTTTGACACCACCATCGACCGGAAGAGGTACACCAG
CACCAAAGAGGTGCTGGACGCCACCCTGATCCACCAGAGCATCACCGGCCTGTACGAGACACGAATCGAT
TTGTCTCAGCTGGGAGGCGATGGGTCCAAAAGGCCGGCGGCCACGAAAAAGGCCGGCCAGGCAAAAAAGA
AAAAGGGATCCTACCCATACGATGTTCCAGATTACGCTTATCCCTACGACGTGCCTGATTATGCATACCC
ATATGATGTCCCCGACTATGCCGGAAGCGCAACAAACTTCTCTCTGCTGAAACAAGCCGGAGATGTCGAA
GAGAATCCTGGACCGACCGAGTACAAGCCCACGGTGCGCCTCGCCACCCGCGACGACGTCCCCAGGGCCG
TACGCACCCTCGCCGCCGCGTTCGCCGACTACCCCGCCACGCGCCACACCGTCGATCCGGACCGCCACAT
CGAGCGGGTCACCGAGCTGCAAGAACTCTTCCTCACGCGCGTCGGGCTCGACATCGGCAAGGTGTGGGTC
GCGGACGACGGCGCCGCGGTGGCGGTCTGGACCACGCCGGAGAGCGTCGAAGCGGGGGCGGTGTTCGCCG
AGATCGGCCCGCGCATGGCCGAGTTGAGCGGTTCCCGGCTGGCCGCGCAGCAACAGATGGAAGGCCTCCT
GGCGCCGCACCGGCCCAAGGAGCCCGCGTGGTTCCTGGCCACCGTCGGAGTCTCGCCCGACCACCAGGGC
AAGGGTCTGGGCAGCGCCGTCGTGCTCCCCGGAGTGGAGGCGGCCGAGCGCGCCGGGGTGCCCGCCTTCC
TGGAGACCTCCGCGCCCCGCAACCTCCCCTTCTACGAGCGGCTCGGCTTCACCGTCACCGCCGACGTCGA
GGTGCCCGAAGGACCGCGCACCTGGTGCATGACCCGCAAGCCCGGTGCCGGATCCTGATAAATTCGAAAA
TCAACCTCTGGATTACAAAATTTGTGAAAGATTGACTGGTATTCTTAACTATGTTGCTCCTTTTACGCTA
TGTGGATACGCTGCTTTAATGCCTTTGTATCATGCTATTGCTTCCCGTATGGCTTTCATTTTCTCCTCCT
TGTATAAATCCTGGTTGCTGTCTCTTTATGAGGAGTTGTGGCCCGTTGTCAGGCAACGTGGCGTGGTGTG
CACTGTGTTTGCTGACGCAACCCCCACTGGTTGGGGCATTGCCACCACCTGTCAGCTCCTTTCCGGGACT
TTCGCTTTCCCCCTCCCTATTGCCACGGCGGAACTCATCGCCGCCTGCCTTGCCCGCTGCTGGACAGGGG
CTCGGCTGTTGGGCACTGACAATTCCGTGGTGTTGTCGGGGAAATCATCGTCCTTTCCTTGGCTGCTCGC
CTGTGTTGCCACCTGGATTCTGCGCGGGACGTCCTTCTGCTACGTCCCTTCGGCCCTCAATCCAGCGGAC
CTTCCTTCCCGCGGCCTGCTGCCGGCTCTGCGGCCTCTTCCGCGTCCTCGCCTTCGCCCTCAGACGAGTC
GGATCTCCCTTTGGGCCGCCTCCCCGCGTCGACTTTAAGACCAATGACTTACAAGGCAGCTGTAGATCTT
AGCCACTTTTTAAAAGAAAAGGGGGGACTGGAAGGGCTAATTCACTCCCAACGAAGATAAGATCTGCTTT
TTGCTTGTACTGGGTCTCTCTGGTTAGACCAGATCTGAGCCTGGGAGCTCTCTGGCTAACTAGGGAACCC
ACTGCTTAAGCCTCAATAAAGCTTGCCTTGAGTGCTTCAAGTAGTGTGTGCCCGTCTGTTGTGTGACTCT
GGTAACTAGAGATCCCTCAGACCCTTTTAGTCAGTGTGGAAAATCTCTAGCAGGGCCCGTTTAAACCCGC
TGATCAGCCTCGACTGTGCCTTCTAGTTGCCAGCCATCTGTTGTTTGCCCCTCCCCCGTGCCTTCCTTGA
CCCTGGAAGGTGCCACTCCCACTGTCCTTTCCTAATAAAATGAGGAAATTGCATCGCATTGTCTGAGTAG
GTGTCATTCTATTCTGGGGGGTGGGGTGGGGCAGGACAGCAAGGGGGAGGATTGGGAAGATAATAGCAGG
CATGCTGGGGATGCGGTGGGCTCTATGGCTTCTGAGGCGGAAAGAACCAGCTGGGGCTCTAGGGGGTATC
CCC
[124 nt withheld, positions 9384-9507]
C
[91 nt withheld, positions 9509-9599]
A
[49 nt withheld, positions 9601-9649]
CCTTTGACGTTGGAGTCCACGTTCTTT
[37 nt withheld, positions 9677-9713]
ACCCTATCTCGGTCTATTCTTTTGATTTATAAGGGATTTTGCCGATTTCGGCCTATTGGTTAAAAAATGA
GCTGATTTAACAAAAATTTAACGCGAATTAATTCTGTGGAATGTGTGTCAGTTAGGGTGTGGAAAGTCCC
CAGGCTCCCCAGCAGGCAGAAGTATGCAAAGCATGCATCTCAATTAGTCAGCAACCAGGTGTGGAAAGTC
CCCAGGCTCCCCAGCAGGCAGAAGTATGCAAAGCATGCATCTCAATTAGTCAGCAACCATAGTCCCGCCC
CTAACTCCGCCCATCCCGCCCCTAACTCCGCCCAGTTCCGCCCATTCTCCGCCCCATGGCTGACTAATTT
TTTTTATTTATGCAGAGGCCGAGGCCGCCTCTGCCTCTGAGCTATTCCAGAAGTAGTGAGGAGGCTTTTT
TGGAGGCCTAGGCTTTTGCAAAAAGCTCCCGGGAGCTTGTATATCCATTTTCGGATCTGATCAGCACGTG
TTGACAATTAATCATCGGCATAGTATATCGGCATAGTATAATACGACAAGGTGAGGAACTAAACCATGGC
CAAGTTGACCAGTGCCGTTCCGGTGCTCACCGCGCGCGACGTCGCCGGAGCGGTCGAGTTCTGGACCGAC
CGGCTCGGGTTCTCCCGGGACTTCGTGGAGGACGACTTCGCCGGTGTGGTCCGGGACGACGTGACCCTGT
TCATCAGCGCGGTCCAGGACCAGGTGGTGCCGGACAACACCCTGGCCTGGGTGTGGGTGCGCGGCCTGGA
CGAGCTGTACGCCGAGTGGTCGGAGGTCGTGTCCACGAACTTCCGGGACGCCTCCGGGCCGGCCATGACC
GAGATCGGCGAGCAGCCGTGGGGGCGGGAGTTCGCCCTGCGCGACCCGGCCGGCAACTGCGTGCACTTCG
TGGCCGAGGAGCAGGACTGACACGTGCTACGAGATTTCGATTCCACCGCCGCCTTCTATGAAAGGTTGGG
CTTCGGAATCGTTTTCCGGGACGCCGGCTGGATGATCCTCCAGCGCGGGGATCTCATGCTGGAGTTCTTC
GCCCACCCCAACTTGTTTATTGCAGCTTATAATGGTTACAAATAAAGCAATAGCATCACAAATTTCACAA
ATAAAGCATTTTTTTCACTGCATTCTAGTTGTGGTTTGTCCAAACTCATCAATGTATCTTATCATGTCTG
TATACCGTCGACCTCTAGCTAGAGCTTGGCGTAATCATGGTCATAGCTGTTTCCTGTGTGAAATTGTTAT
CCGCTCACAATTCCACACAACATACGAGCCGGAAGCATAAAGTGTAAAGCCTGGGGTGCCTAATGAGTGA
GCTAACTCACATTAATTGCGTTGCGCTCACTGCCCGCTTTCCAGTCGGGAAACCTGTCGTGCCAGCTGCA
TTAATGAATCGGCCAACGCGCGGGGAGAGGCGGTTTGCGTATTGGGCGCTCTTCCGCTTCCTCGCTCACT
GACTCGCTGCGCTCGGTCGTTCGGCTGCGGCGAGCGGTATCAGCTCACTCAAAGGCGGTAATACGGTTAT
CCACAGAATCAGGGGATAACGCAGGAAAGAACATGTGAGCAAAAGGCCAGCAAAAGGCCAGGAACCGTAA
AAAGGCCGCGTTGCTGGCGTTTTTCCATAGGCTCCGCCCCCCTGACGAGCATCACAAAAATCGACGCTCA
AGTCAGAGGTGGCGAAACCCGACAGGACTATAAAGATACCAGGCGTTTCCCCCTGGAAGCTCCCTCGTGC
GCTCTCCTGTTCCGACCCTGCCGCTTACCGGATACCTGTCCGCCTTTCTCCCTTCGGGAAGCGTGGCGCT
TTCTCATAGCTCACGCTGTAGGTATCTCAGTTCGGTGTAGGTCGTTCGCTCCAAGCTGGGCTGTGTGCAC
GAACCCCCCGTTCAGCCCGACCGCTGCGCCTTATCCGGTAACTATCGTCTTGAGTCCAACCCGGTAAGAC
ACGACTTATCGCCACTGGCAGCAGCCACTGGTAACAGGATTAGCAGAGCGAGGTATGTAGGCGGTGCTAC
AGAGTTCTTGAAGTGGTGGCCTAACTACGGCTACACTAGAAGAACAGTATTTGGTATCTGCGCTCTGCTG
AAGCCAGTTACCTTCGGAAAAAGAGTTGGTAGCTCTTGATCCGGCAAACAAACCACCGCTGGTAGCGGTG
GTTTTTTTGTTTGCAAGCAGCAGATTACGCGCAGAAAAAAAGGATCTCAAGAAGATCCTTTGATCTTTTC
TACGGGGTCTGACGCTCAGTGGAACGAAAACTCACGTTAAGGGATTTTGGTCATGAGATTATCAAAAAGG
ATCTTCACCTAGATCCTTTTAAATTAAAAATGAAGTTTTAAATCAATCTAAAGTATATATGAGTAAACTT
GGTCTGACAGTTACCAATGCTTAATCAGTGAGGCACCTATCTCAGCGATCTGTCTATTTCGTTCATCCAT
AGTTGCCTGACTCCCCGTCGTGTAGATAACTACGATACGGGAGGGCTTACCATCTGGCCCCAGTGCTGCA
ATGATACCGCGAGACCCACGCTCACCGGCTCCAGATTTATCAGCAATAAACCAGCCAGCCGGAAGGGCCG
AGCGCAGAAGTGGTCCTGCAACTTTATCCGCCTCCATCCAGTCTATTAATTGTTGCCGGGAAGCTAGAGT
AAGTAGTTCGCCAGTTAATAGTTTGCGCAACGTTGTTGCCATTGCTACAGGCATCGTGGTGTCACGCTCG
TCGTTTGGTATGGCTTCATTCAGCTCCGGTTCCCAACGATCAAGGCGAGTTACATGATCCCCCATGTTGT
GCAAAAAAGCGGTTAGCTCCTTCGGTCCTCCGATCGTTGTCAGAAGTAAGTTGGCCGCAGTGTTATCACT
CATGGTTATGGCAGCACTGCATAATTCTCTTACTGTCATGCCATCCGTAAGATGCTTTTCTGTGACTGGT
GAGTACTCAACCAAGTCATTCTGAGAATAGTGTATGCGGCGACCGAGTTGCTCTTGCCCGGCGTCAATAC
GGGATAATACCGCGCCACATAGCAGAACTTTAAAAGTGCTCATCATTGGAAAACGTTCTTCGGGGCGAAA
ACTCTCAAGGATCTTACCGCTGTTGAGATCCAGTTCGATGTAACCCACTCGTGCACCCAACTGATCTTCA
GCATCTTTTACTTTCACCAGCGTTTCTGGGTGAGCAAAAACAGGAAGGCAAAATGCCGCAAAAAAGGGAA
TAAGGGCGACACGGAAATGTTGAATACTCATACTCTTCCTTTTTCAATATTATTGAAGCATTTATCAGGG
TTATTGTCTCATGAGCGGATACATATTTGAATGTATTTAGAAAAATAAACAAATAGGGGTTCCGCGCACA
TTTCCCCGAAAAGTGCCACCTGAC
Features (pLannotate 1.2.2; 34 found; start..end, strand, type, name):
     31..83      -  misc_feature   bom (fragment): basis of mobility region from pBR322
    238..617     +  enhancer       CMV enhancer: human cytomegalovirus immediate early enhancer
    618..817     +  promoter       CMV promoter: human cytomegalovirus (CMV) immediate early promoter
    835..1015    +  LTR            5' LTR (truncated): truncated 5' long terminal repeat (LTR) from HIV-1
   1062..1187    +  misc_feature   HIV-1 Ψ: packaging signal of human immunodeficiency virus type 1
   1171..1534    +  CDS            HIV-1 gag (fragment): gag protein from human immunodeficiency virus 1; gag
   1680..1913    +  misc_feature   RRE: The Rev response element (RRE) of HIV-1 allows for Rev-dependent mRNA export from the nucleus to the cytoplasm.
   2290..2390    +  CDS            Rev (fragment): human immunodeficiency virus 1 (HIV-1) Rev protein; rev; enhances nuclear export of unspliced and incompletely spliced viral mRNAs
   2440..2557    +  misc_feature   cPPT/CTS: central polypurine tract and central termination sequence of HIV-1
   2615..2855    +  promoter       U6 promoter: RNA polymerase III promoter for human U6 snRNA
   2903..2970    +  misc_RNA       tracrRNA (fragment): trans-activating CRISPR RNA for the Streptococcus pyogenes CRISPR/Cas9 system
   2983..3194    +  promoter       EF-1α core promoter: core promoter for human elongation factor EF-1α
   3271..7370    +  CDS            Cas9 (fragment): Cas9 (Csn1) endonuclease from the Streptococcus pyogenes Type II CRISPR/Cas system generates RNA-guided double strand breaks in DNA
   7378..7425    +  CDS            nucleoplasmin NLS: bipartite nuclear localization signal from nucleoplasmin
   7432..7512    +  CDS            3xHA: three tandem HA epitope tags
   7575..8169    +  CDS            PuroR (fragment): puromycin N-acetyltransferase; pac from Streptomyces; confers resistance to puromycin
   8189..8777    +  misc_feature   WPRE: woodchuck hepatitis virus posttranscriptional regulatory element
   8773..8916    +  CDS            nef (fragment): NEF_HV1LA - Experimental evidence at protein level: Swiss-Prot protein existence level 1. Extracellular Nef protein targets CD4(+) T-lymphocytes for apoptosis by interacting with CXCR4 surface receptors. From Human immunodeficiency virus type 1 group M subtype B (isolate Lai) (HIV-1).
   8902..9082    +  LTR            5' LTR (truncated): truncated 5' long terminal repeat (LTR) from HIV-1
   9114..9225    +  polyA_signal   bGH poly(A) signal: bovine growth hormone polyadenylation signal
   9342..9363    +  promoter       SV40 promoter (fragment): SV40 enhancer and early promoter
   9384..9812    +  rep_origin     f1 ori (sequence partly withheld): f1 bacteriophage origin of replication; arrow indicates direction of (+) strand synthesis
   9826..10155   +  promoter       SV40 promoter: SV40 enhancer and early promoter
  10203..10250   +  promoter       EM7 promoter: synthetic bacterial promoter&nbsp
  10269..10643   +  CDS            BleoR: antibiotic-binding protein; Sh ble from Streptoalloteichus hindustanus; confers resistance to bleomycin, phleomycin, and Zeocin™
  10653..10778   +  CDS            ble (fragment): BLE_KLEPN - Experimental evidence at protein level: Swiss-Prot protein existence level 1. Binding protein with a strong affinity to the bleomycin family of antibiotics. Binds to CL990; an antimitotic-antibiotic compound. From Klebsiella pneumoniae.
  10773..10894   +  polyA_signal   SV40 poly(A) signal: SV40 polyadenylation signal
  10965..10987   -  protein_bind   lac operator (fragment): The lac repressor binds to the lac operator to inhibit transcription in E. coli. This inhibition can be relieved by adding lactose or isopropyl-β-D-thiogalactopyranoside (IPTG). lac repressor encoded by lacI
  10991..11021   -  promoter       lac promoter: promoter for the E. coli lac operon
  11036..11057   -  protein_bind   CAP binding site: CAP binding activates transcription in the presence of cAMP. E. coli catabolite activator protein
  11070..11162   -  CDS            lacI (fragment): lac repressor; lacI; The lac repressor binds to the lac operator to inhibit transcription in E. coli. This inhibition can be relieved by adding lactose or isopropyl-β-D-thiogalactopyranoside (IPTG).
  11345..11933   -  rep_origin     ori: high-copy-number ColE1/pMB1/pBR322/pUC origin of replication
  12104..12964   -  CDS            AmpR: β-lactamase; bla; confers resistance to ampicillin, carbenicillin, and related antibiotics
  12965..13069   -  promoter       AmpR promoter: bla
