[The description below was written by a language model from this plasmid's Addgene catalogue record and pLannotate feature annotations shown in this document.]
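Description:
pMV_AA099 is an all-in-one lentiviral CRISPR knockout vector built on the pRDA_722 backbone, carrying both Streptococcus pyogenes Cas9 and a single guide RNA directed against human CD59. It is intended as a positive control for Cas9 knockout experiments. CD59 is a cell-surface protein, so loss of it is a convenient readout of editing, although the record does not specify the assay. The guide was inserted by Golden Gate cloning, and its spacer sequence is not given in the record. In bacteria the roughly 13.1 kb plasmid is maintained by a high-copy ColE1/pUC-type origin with ampicillin resistance, and an f1 origin is also present.

The viral portion follows a third-generation lentiviral layout. A CMV enhancer/promoter drives a truncated HIV-1 5' LTR, followed by the Ψ packaging signal, a gag fragment, the Rev response element and the cPPT/CTS. It ends in a WPRE, a truncated 3' LTR and a bGH polyadenylation signal. Between these elements, a human U6 Pol III promoter transcribes the sgRNA, with the spacer fused to a tracrRNA-derived scaffold. An EF-1α core promoter drives Cas9 carrying a nucleoplasmin nuclear localisation signal and a 3xHA epitope tag for detection. A puromycin N-acetyltransferase coding sequence lies just downstream and allows selection of transduced cells. It is presumably co-expressed from the same transcript, but no linker such as a 2A peptide is annotated in the short gap. Outside the LTRs, the backbone carries an SV40/EM7-driven bleomycin/Zeocin resistance cassette with an SV40 poly(A) signal, plus residual lac promoter/operator sequences.
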