Addgene plasmid #245321: pMV_AA099
Purpose: Cas9 CRISPRko all-in-one positive control; targets CD59
Depositing lab: John Doench & David Root. Depositing organization: Broad Institute.
Backbone
  Vector backbone: pRDA_722
  Vector type: Lentiviral
Growth in bacteria
  Bacterial resistance: Ampicillin, 100 μg/mL
  Growth temperature: 37°C
  Growth strain: NEB Stable
  Copy number: High Copy
Gene/Insert
  Gene/Insert name: Cas9, sgRNA CD59
  gRNA/shRNA sequence: Unspecified
  Species: Synthetic
  Mutation: None
  Entrez Gene: CD59 (a.k.a. 16.3A5, 1F5, EJ16, EJ30, EL32, G344, HRF-20, HRF20, MAC-IP, MACIF, MEM43, MIC11, MIN1, MIN2, MIN3, MIRL, MSK21, p18-20)
  Cloning method: Golden Gate
Terms and licenses: Academic/Nonprofit Terms; Industry Terms: Not Available to Industry
How to cite: pMV_AA099 was a gift from John Doench & David Root (Addgene plasmid # 245321 ; http://n2t.net/addgene:245321 ; RRID:Addgene_245321)
